Addgene plasmid #81712: pDONR223_MAPK6_p.D387N
Purpose: Gateway Donor vector containing MAPK6, part of the Target Accelerator Plasmid Collection.
Depositing lab: Jesse Boehm & William Hahn & David Root. Depositing organization: Broad Institute. Publication: Systematic Functional Interrogation of Rare Cancer Variants Identifies Oncogenic Alleles. Kim E, Ilic N, Shrestha Y, Zou L, Kamburov A, Zhu C, Yang X, Lubonja R, Tran N, Nguyen C, Lawrence MS, Piccioni F, Bagul M, Doench JG, Chouinard CR, Wu X, Hogstrom L, Natoli T, Tamayo P, Horn H, Corsello SM, Lage K, Root DE, Subramanian A, Golub TR, Getz G, Boehm JS, Hahn WC. Cancer Discov. 2016 Jul;6(7):714-26. doi: 10.1158/2159-8290.CD-16-0160. Epub 2016 May 4. PubMed 27147599.
Backbone
  Vector backbone: pDONR223
  Backbone manufacturer: Invitrogen
  Backbone size w/o insert (bp): 2790
  Vector type: Gateway Entry vector
Growth in bacteria
  Bacterial resistance: Spectinomycin, 50 μg/mL
  Growth temperature: 37°C
  Growth strain: DH5alpha
  Copy number: High Copy
Gene/Insert
  Gene/Insert name: MAPK6 (alt name: NM_002748.3)
  Species: H. sapiens (human)
  Mutation: L290V; D387N; del amino acids 1-8
  Entrez Gene: MAPK6 (a.k.a. ERK3, HsT17250, PRKM6, p97MAPK)
  Promoter: None
  Cloning method: Gateway Cloning
  Sequencing primers: 5′ M13pUC-fwd; 3′ M13-Rev
Terms and licenses: Academic/Nonprofit Terms; Industry Terms: Not Available to Industry
Depositor comments: Closed state: stop codon immediately follows insert
How to cite: pDONR223_MAPK6_p.D387N was a gift from Jesse Boehm & William Hahn & David Root (Addgene plasmid # 81712 ; http://n2t.net/addgene:81712 ; RRID:Addgene_81712)
