[The description below was written by a language model from this plasmid's Addgene catalogue record and pLannotate feature annotations shown in this document.]
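Description:
pDONR223_MAPK6_p.D387N is a Gateway entry clone built on the Invitrogen pDONR223 backbone and belongs to the Target Accelerator Plasmid Collection, a set of cancer-associated gene variants assembled for systematic functional testing. It is a bacterial propagation plasmid, not an expression vector. It replicates at high copy from a ColE1/pUC-type origin and is selected with spectinomycin through the aadA (SmR) aminoglycoside adenylyltransferase gene. This gene lies downstream of a class 1 integron Pc promoter fragment and a residual piece of a gentamicin resistance gene. The sequenced plasmid is about 5 kb, consistent with the stated backbone plus the insert.

The payload is the human MAPK6 open reading frame, which encodes the atypical MAP kinase ERK3. It carries the D387N substitution that gives the clone its name. The record also lists an L290V change and a deletion of amino acids 1–8 relative to the reference. The coding sequence is flanked by two attL-type Gateway recombination sites in opposite orientation. The automated annotation labels both as attL3, so the exact site identities are not resolved by the feature table. These sites allow the insert to be transferred by LR Clonase reaction into destination vectors of choice. rrnB T1 and T2 terminators upstream of the cassette insulate it from read-through transcription, and a T7 promoter sits just beyond the downstream att site, facing back toward the insert. No promoter drives the gene in this plasmid. The clone is in the "closed" configuration, with a stop codon directly after the insert, so it yields native C-termini rather than C-terminal fusions after transfer. Short lacI and lacZα fragments are backbone remnants. The clone serves as a source for moving this MAPK6 variant into expression vectors.
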