Features (pLannotate 1.2.2; 12 found; start..end, strand, type, name):
     14..602     +  rep_origin     ori: high-copy-number ColE1/pMB1/pBR322/pUC origin of replication
    785..877     +  CDS            lacI (fragment): lac repressor; lacI; The lac repressor binds to the lac operator to inhibit transcription in E. coli. This inhibition can be relieved by adding lactose or isopropyl-β-D-thiogalactopyranoside (IPTG).
    932..959     -  terminator     rrnB T2 terminator: transcription terminator T2 from the E. coli rrnB gene
   1091..1134    +  terminator     rrnB T1 terminator: Escherichia coli rrnB; transcription terminator T1 from the E. coli rrnB gene
   1181..1217    -  CDS            lacZα (fragment): LacZα fragment of β-galactosidase; lacZ fragment
   1234..1329    +  protein_bind   attL3: mutant version of attL; recombination site for the Gateway® LR reaction LR Clonase™
   1345..3498    +  CDS            MAPK6: MK06_HUMAN - Also known as ERK3, PRKM6. Experimental evidence at protein level: Swiss-Prot protein existence level 1. Atypical MAPK protein. Phosphorylates microtubule-associated protein 2 (MAP2) and MAPKAPK5. The precise role of the complex formed with MAPKAPK5 is still unclear, but the complex follows a complex set of phosphorylation events: upon interaction with atypical MAPKAPK5, ERK3/MAPK6 is phosphorylated at Ser-189 and then mediates phosphorylation and activation of MAPKAPK5, which in turn phosphorylates ERK3/MAPK6. May promote entry in the cell cycle (By similarity). From Homo sapiens
   3506..3601    -  protein_bind   attL3: mutant version of attL; recombination site for the Gateway® LR reaction LR Clonase™
   3620..3638    -  promoter       T7 promoter: promoter for bacteriophage T7 RNA polymerase
   3828..3851    +  promoter       Pc promoter (fragment): intI1 (promoter lies within the coding sequence); class 1 integron promoter
   4027..4083    +  CDS            GmR (fragment): gentamycin acetyltransferase; aacC1; confers resistance to gentamycin
   4090..4881    +  CDS            SmR: aminoglycoside adenylyltransferase (Murphy, 1985); aadA; confers resistance to spectinomycin and streptomycin
>Addgene plasmid #81712 | pDONR223_MAPK6_p.D387N | addgene full sequence | sequence record 168676 | Addgene NGS Result
TCAAAGGATCTTCTTGAGATCCTTTTTTTCTGCGCGTAATCTGCTGCTTGCAAACAAAAAAACCACCGCT
ACCAGCGGTGGTTTGTTTGCCGGATCAAGAGCTACCAACTCTTTTTCCGAAGGTAACTGGCTTCAGCAGA
GCGCAGATACCAAATACTGTTCTTCTAGTGTAGCCGTAGTTAGGCCACCACTTCAAGAACTCTGTAGCAC
CGCCTACATACCTCGCTCTGCTAATCCTGTTACCAGTGGCTGCTGCCAGTGGCGATAAGTCGTGTCTTAC
CGGGTTGGACTCAAGACGATAGTTACCGGATAAGGCGCAGCGGTCGGGCTGAACGGGGGGTTCGTGCACA
CAGCCCAGCTTGGAGCGAACGACCTACACCGAACTGAGATACCTACAGCGTGAGCTATGAGAAAGCGCCA
CGCTTCCCGAAGGGAGAAAGGCGGACAGGTATCCGGTAAGCGGCAGGGTCGGAACAGGAGAGCGCACGAG
GGAGCTTCCAGGGGGAAACGCCTGGTATCTTTATAGTCCTGTCGGGTTTCGCCACCTCTGACTTGAGCGT
CGATTTTTGTGATGCTCGTCAGGGGGGCGGAGCCTATGGAAAAACGCCAGCAACGCGGCCTTTTTACGGT
TCCTGGCCTTTTGCTGGCCTTTTGCTCACATGTTCTTTCCTGCGTTATCCCCTGATTCTGTGGATAACCG
TATTACCGCCTTTGAGTGAGCTGATACCGCTCGCCGCAGCCGAACGACCGAGCGCAGCGAGTCAGTGAGC
GAGGAAGCGGAAGAGCGCCCAATACGCAAACCGCCTCTCCCCGCGCGTTGGCCGATTCATTAATGCAGCT
GGCACGACAGGTTTCCCGACTGGAAAGCGGGCAGTGAGCGCAACGCAATTAATACGCGTACCGCTAGCCA
GGAAGAGTTTGTAGAAACGCAAAAAGGCCATCCGTCAGGATGGCCTTCTGCTTAGTTTGATGCCTGGCAG
TTTATGGCGGGCGTCCTGCCCGCCACCCTCCGGGCCGTTGCTTCACAACGTTCAAATCCGCTCCCGGCGG
ATTTGTCCTACTCAGGAGAGCGTTCACCGACAAACAACAGATAAAACGAAAGGCCCAGTCTTCCGACTGA
GCCTTTCGTTTTATTTGATGCCTGGCAGTTCCCTACTCTCGCGTTAACGCTAGCATGGATGTTTTCCCAG
TCACGACGTTGTAAAACGACGGCCAGTCTTAAGCTCGGGCCCCAAATAATGATTTTATTTTGACTGATAG
TGACCTGTTCGTTGCAACAAATTGATGAGCAATGCTTTTTTATAATGCCAACTTTGTACAAAAAAGTTGG
CACCATGGCAGAGAAAATTTGAAAGTCTCATGAACATTCATGGTTTTGATCTGGGTTCTAGGTATATGGA
CTTAAAACCATTGGGTTGTGGAGGCAATGGCTTGGTTTTTTCTGCTGTAGACAATGACTGTGACAAAAGA
GTAGCCATCAAGAAAATTGTCCTTACTGATCCCCAGAGTGTCAAACATGCTCTACGTGAAATCAAAATTA
TTAGAAGACTTGACCATGATAACATTGTGAAAGTGTTTGAGATTCTTGGTCCCAGTGGAAGCCAATTAAC
AGACGATGTGGGCTCTCTTACGGAACTGAACAGTGTTTACATTGTTCAGGAGTACATGGAGACAGACTTG
GCTAATGTGCTGGAGCAGGGCCCTTTACTGGAAGAGCATGCCAGGCTTTTCATGTATCAGCTGCTACGGG
GGCTCAAGTATATTCACTCTGCAAATGTACTGCACAGAGATCTCAAACCAGCTAATCTTTTCATTAATAC
GGAAGACTTGGTGCTGAAGATAGGTGACTTTGGTCTTGCACGGATCATGGATCCTCATTATTCCCATAAG
GGTCATCTTTCTGAAGGATTGGTTACTAAATGGTACAGATCTCCACGTCTTTTACTTTCTCCTAATAATT
ATACTAAAGCCATTGACATGTGGGCTGCAGGCTGCATCTTTGCTGAAATGCTGACTGGTAAAACCCTTTT
TGCAGGTGCACATGAACTTGAACAGATGCAGCTGATTTTAGAATCTATTCCTGTTGTACATGAGGAAGAT
CGTCAGGAGCTTCTCAGCGTAATTCCAGTTTACATTAGAAATGACATGACTGAGCCACACAAACCTTTAA
CTCAGCTGCTTCCAGGAATTAGTCGAGAAGCAGTGGATTTCCTGGAACAAATTTTGACATTTAGCCCCAT
GGATCGGTTAACAGCAGAAGAAGCACTCTCCCATCCTTACATGAGCATATATTCTTTTCCAATGGATGAG
CCAATTTCAAGCCATCCTTTTCATATTGAAGATGAAGTTGATGATATTTTGCTTATGGATGAAACTCACA
GTCACATTTATAACTGGGAAAGGTATCATGATTGTCAGTTTTCAGAGCATGATTGGCCTGTACATAACAA
CTTTGATATTGATGAAGTTCAGCTTGATCCAAGAGCTCTGTCCAATGTCACTGATGAAGAAGAAGTACAA
GTTGATCCCCGAAAATATTTGGATGGAGATCGGGAAAAGTATCTGGAGGATCCTGCTTTTGATACCAATT
ACTCTACTGAGCCTTGTTGGCAATACTCAGATCATCATGAAAACAAATATTGTGATCTGGAGTGTAGCCA
TACTTGTAACTACAAAACGAGGTCATCATCATATTTAGATAACTTAGTTTGGAGAGAGAGTGAAGTTAAC
CATTACTATGAACCCAAGCTTATTATAGATCTTTCCAATTGGAAAGAACAAAGCAAAGAAAAATCTGATA
AGAAAGGCAAATCAAAATGTGAAAGGAATGGATTGGTTAAAGCCCAGATAGCGCTAGAGGAAGCATCACA
GCAACTGGCTGGAAAAGAAAGGGAAAAGAATCAGGGATTTGATTTTGATTCCTTTATTGCAGGAACTATT
CAGCTTAGTTCCCAGCATGAGCCTACTGATGTTGTTGATAAATTAAATGACTTGAATAGCTCAGTGTCCC
AACTAGAATTGAAAAGTTTGATATCAAAGTCAGTAAGCCAAGAAAAACAGGAAAAAGGAATGGCAAATCT
GGCTCAATTAGAAGCCTTGTACCAGTCTTCTTGGGACAGCCAGTTTGTGAGTGGTGGGGAGGACTGTTTT
TTCATAAATCAGTTTTGTGAGGTAAGGAAGGATGAACAAGTTGAGAAGGAAAACACTTACACTAGTTACT
TGGACAAGTTCTTTAGCAGGAAAGAAGATACTGAAATGCTAGAAACTGAGCCAGTAGAGGATGGGAAGCT
TGGGGAGAGAGGACATGAGGAAGGATTTCTGAACAACAGTGGGGAGTTCCTCTTTAACAAGCAGCTCGAG
TCCATAGGCATCCCACAGTTTCACAGTCCAGTTGGGTCACCACTTAAGTCAATACAGGCCACATTAACAC
CTTCTGCTATGAAATCTTCCCCTCAAATTCCTCATCAAACATACAGCAGCATTCTGAAACATCTGAACTG
ATTGCCAACTTTCTTGTACAAAGTTGGCATTATAAGAAAGCATTGCTTATCAATTTGTTGCAACGAACAG
GTCACTATCAGTCAAAATAAAATCATTATTTGCCATCCAGCTGATATCCCCTATAGTGAGTCGTATTACA
TGGTCATAGCTGTTTCCTGGCAGCTCTGGCCCGTGTCTCAAAATCTCTGATGTTACATTGCACAAGATAA
AAATATATCATCATGCCTCCTCTAGACCAGCCAGGACAGAAATGCCTCGACTTCGCTGCTACCCAAGGTT
GCCGGGTGACGCACACCGTGGAAACGGATGAAGGCACGAACCCAGTGGACATAAGCCTGTTCGGTTCGTA
AGCTGTAATGCAAGTAGCGTATGCGCTCACGCAACTGGTCCAGAACCTTGACCGAACGCAGCGGTGGTAA
CGGCGCAGTGGCGGTTTTCATGGCTTGTTATGACTGTTTTTTTGGGGTACAGTCTATGCCTCGGGCATCC
AAGCAGCAAGCGCGTTACGCCGTGGGTCGATGTTTGATGTTATGGAGCAGCAACGATGTTACGCAGCAGG
GCAGTCGCCCTAAAACAAAGTTAAACATTATGAGGGAAGCGGTGATCGCCGAAGTATCGACTCAACTATC
AGAGGTAGTTGGCGTCATCGAGCGCCATCTCGAACCGACGTTGCTGGCCGTACATTTGTACGGCTCCGCA
GTGGATGGCGGCCTGAAGCCACACAGTGATATTGATTTGCTGGTTACGGTGACCGTAAGGCTTGATGAAA
CAACGCGGCGAGCTTTGATCAACGACCTTTTGGAAACTTCGGCTTCCCCTGGAGAGAGCGAGATTCTCCG
CGCTGTAGAAGTCACCATTGTTGTGCACGACGACATCATTCCGTGGCGTTATCCAGCTAAGCGCGAACTG
CAATTTGGAGAATGGCAGCGCAATGACATTCTTGCAGGTATCTTCGAGCCAGCCACGATCGACATTGATC
TGGCTATCTTGCTGACAAAAGCAAGAGAACATAGCGTTGCCTTGGTAGGTCCAGCGGCGGAGGAACTCTT
TGATCCGGTTCCTGAACAGGATCTATTTGAGGCGCTAAATGAAACCTTAACGCTATGGAACTCGCCGCCC
GACTGGGCTGGCGATGAGCGAAATGTAGTGCTTACGTTGTCCCGCATTTGGTACAGCGCAGTAACCGGCA
AAATCGCGCCGAAGGATGTCGCTGCCGACTGGGCAATGGAGCGCCTGCCGGCCCAGTATCAGCCCGTCAT
ACTTGAAGCTAGACAGGCTTATCTTGGACAAGAAGAAGATCGCTTGGCCTCGCGCGCAGATCAGTTGGAA
GAATTTGTCCACTACGTGAAAGGCGAGATCACCAAGGTAGTCGGCAAATAACCCTCGAGCCACCCATGAC
CAAAATCCCTTAACGTGAGTTACGCGTCGTTCCACTGAGCGTCAGACCCCGTAGAAAAGA
