>Addgene plasmid #81712 | pDONR223_MAPK6_p.D387N | depositor partial sequence | sequence record 155031 | Insert sequence
ATGGCAGAGAAAATTTGAAAGTCTCATGAACATTCATGGTTTTGATCTGGGTTCTAGGTATATGGACTTA
AAACCATTGGGTTGTGGAGGCAATGGCTTGGTTTTTTCTGCTGTAGACAATGACTGTGACAAAAGAGTAG
CCATCAAGAAAATTGTCCTTACTGATCCCCAGAGTGTCAAACATGCTCTACGTGAAATCAAAATTATTAG
AAGACTTGACCATGATAACATTGTGAAAGTGTTTGAGATTCTTGGTCCCAGTGGAAGCCAATTAACAGAC
GATGTGGGCTCTCTTACGGAACTGAACAGTGTTTACATTGTTCAGGAGTACATGGAGACAGACTTGGCTA
ATGTGCTGGAGCAGGGCCCTTTACTGGAAGAGCATGCCAGGCTTTTCATGTATCAGCTGCTACGGGGGCT
CAAGTATATTCACTCTGCAAATGTACTGCACAGAGATCTCAAACCAGCTAATCTTTTCATTAATACGGAA
GACTTGGTGCTGAAGATAGGTGACTTTGGTCTTGCACGGATCATGGATCCTCATTATTCCCATAAGGGTC
ATCTTTCTGAAGGATTGGTTACTAAATGGTACAGATCTCCACGTCTTTTACTTTCTCCTAATAATTATAC
TAAAGCCATTGACATGTGGGCTGCAGGCTGCATCTTTGCTGAAATGCTGACTGGTAAAACCCTTTTTGCA
GGTGCACATGAACTTGAACAGATGCAGCTGATTTTAGAATCTATTCCTGTTGTACATGAGGAAGATCGTC
AGGAGCTTCTCAGCGTAATTCCAGTTTACATTAGAAATGACATGACTGAGCCACACAAACCTTTAACTCA
GCTGCTTCCAGGAATTAGTCGAGAAGCAGTGGATTTCCTGGAACAAATTTTGACATTTAGCCCCATGGAT
CGGTTAACAGCAGAAGAAGCACTCTCCCATCCTTACATGAGCATATATTCTTTTCCAATGGATGAGCCAA
TTTCAAGCCATCCTTTTCATATTGAAGATGAAGTTGATGATATTTTGCTTATGGATGAAACTCACAGTCA
CATTTATAACTGGGAAAGGTATCATGATTGTCAGTTTTCAGAGCATGATTGGCCTGTACATAACAACTTT
GATATTGATGAAGTTCAGCTTGATCCAAGAGCTCTGTCCAATGTCACTGATGAAGAAGAAGTACAAGTTG
ATCCCCGAAAATATTTGGATGGAGATCGGGAAAAGTATCTGGAGGATCCTGCTTTTGATACCAATTACTC
TACTGAGCCTTGTTGGCAATACTCAGATCATCATGAAAACAAATATTGTGATCTGGAGTGTAGCCATACT
TGTAACTACAAAACGAGGTCATCATCATATTTAGATAACTTAGTTTGGAGAGAGAGTGAAGTTAACCATT
ACTATGAACCCAAGCTTATTATAGATCTTTCCAATTGGAAAGAACAAAGCAAAGAAAAATCTGATAAGAA
AGGCAAATCAAAATGTGAAAGGAATGGATTGGTTAAAGCCCAGATAGCGCTAGAGGAAGCATCACAGCAA
CTGGCTGGAAAAGAAAGGGAAAAGAATCAGGGATTTGATTTTGATTCCTTTATTGCAGGAACTATTCAGC
TTAGTTCCCAGCATGAGCCTACTGATGTTGTTGATAAATTAAATGACTTGAATAGCTCAGTGTCCCAACT
AGAATTGAAAAGTTTGATATCAAAGTCAGTAAGCCAAGAAAAACAGGAAAAAGGAATGGCAAATCTGGCT
CAATTAGAAGCCTTGTACCAGTCTTCTTGGGACAGCCAGTTTGTGAGTGGTGGGGAGGACTGTTTTTTCA
TAAATCAGTTTTGTGAGGTAAGGAAGGATGAACAAGTTGAGAAGGAAAACACTTACACTAGTTACTTGGA
CAAGTTCTTTAGCAGGAAAGAAGATACTGAAATGCTAGAAACTGAGCCAGTAGAGGATGGGAAGCTTGGG
GAGAGAGGACATGAGGAAGGATTTCTGAACAACAGTGGGGAGTTCCTCTTTAACAAGCAGCTCGAGTCCA
TAGGCATCCCACAGTTTCACAGTCCAGTTGGGTCACCACTTAAGTCAATACAGGCCACATTAACACCTTC
TGCTATGAAATCTTCCCCTCAAATTCCTCATCAAACATACAGCAGCATTCTGAAACATCTGAAC
